Addgene plasmid #24983: EF.STAT3C.Ubc.GFP
Purpose: 3rd generation lentiviral expression of constitutively active Stat3
Depositing lab: Linzhao Cheng. Depositing organization: Johns Hopkins University and School of Medicine. Publication: The high-mobility group A1a/signal transducer and activator of transcription-3 axis: an achilles heel for hematopoietic malignancies?. Hillion J, Dhara S, Sumter TF, Mukherjee M, Di Cello F, Belton A, Turkson J, Jaganathan S, Cheng L, Ye Z, Jove R, Aplan P, Lin YW, Wertzler K, Reeves R, Elbahlouh O, Kowalski J, Bhattacharya R, Resar LM.. Cancer Research 68, 10121, December 2008. 10.1158/0008-5472.CAN-08-2121 PubMed 19074878.
Backbone
  Vector backbone: cFUGW
  Backbone size w/o insert (bp): 11500
  Vector type: Mammalian Expression, Lentiviral
  Selectable markers: EGFP
Growth in bacteria
  Bacterial resistance: Ampicillin, 100 μg/mL
  Growth temperature: 37°C
  Growth strain: Stbl3
  Copy number: High Copy
Gene/Insert
  Gene/Insert name: STAT3
  Species: H. sapiens (human)
  Insert size (bp): 2314
  Mutation: A662C, N664C (constitutively active)
  GenBank ID: NM_139276.2
  Entrez Gene: STAT3 (a.k.a. ADMIO, ADMIO1, APRF, HIES)
  Tag / fusion protein: FLAG (C terminal on insert)
  Cloning method: Restriction Enzyme; 5′ cloning site PacI (destroyed during cloning); 3′ cloning site PacI (destroyed during cloning)
  Sequencing primers: 5′ EF1a-forward; 3′ hUBCpro-R
Terms and licenses: Academic/Nonprofit Terms; Industry Terms: Not Available to Industry
Depositor comments: A V667L mutation is present but not known to affect function. Expression of EGFP is driven by the human ubiquitin promoter. See Addgene plasmid 14883: FUGW for more information on the empty vector.
How to cite: EF.STAT3C.Ubc.GFP was a gift from Linzhao Cheng (Addgene plasmid # 24983 ; http://n2t.net/addgene:24983 ; RRID:Addgene_24983)
