[The description below was written by a language model from this plasmid's Addgene catalogue record.]
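Description:
EF.STAT3C.Ubc.GFP is a third-generation lentiviral transfer plasmid for mammalian expression of a constitutively active form of human STAT3. It is built on the cFUGW backbone, a derivative of the FUGW lentiviral vector, listed at about 11.5 kb without the insert. In bacteria it is maintained as a high-copy plasmid under ampicillin selection, and the recorded host is a recombination-deficient strain of the kind usually chosen to keep lentiviral repeat sequences stable. No feature table accompanies the record, so elements such as the LTRs, packaging signal and any post-transcriptional elements are not individually documented here.

The payload is a roughly 2.3 kb human STAT3 coding sequence carrying the A662C and N664C substitutions. These define the "STAT3C" variant, in which the introduced cysteines are generally understood to promote dimerisation without upstream phosphorylation signalling, producing constitutive activity. The protein carries a C-terminal FLAG tag for detection. The depositor notes an additional V667L change that is not known to affect function. The insert was placed at a PacI site that was destroyed at both junctions during cloning. The construct name and the EF1a forward sequencing primer suggest that STAT3C is driven by an EF1α promoter, although the record does not state this explicitly. A separate downstream cassette uses the human ubiquitin promoter to express EGFP. This is the only marker in mammalian cells, so transduced cells are identified or sorted by fluorescence rather than by drug selection.

The dual-promoter design allows stable delivery of activated STAT3 with independent GFP marking of transduced cells. The associated publication concerns STAT3 signalling in hematopoietic malignancies.
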