>Addgene plasmid #24983 | EF.STAT3C.Ubc.GFP | addgene partial sequence | sequence record 64072 | hUBCpro-F  5'-TGAAGCTCCGGTTTTGAACT-3'
GAGTTTTTTAGGCACCTTTTGAAATGTAATCATTTGGGTCAATATGTAATTTTCAGTGTTAGACTAGTAA
ATTGTCCGCTAAATTCTGGCCGTTTTTGGCTTTTTTGTTAGACGAAGCTTGGGCTGCAGGTCGACTCTAG
AGGATCCCCGGGTACCGGTCGCCACCATGGTGAGCAAGGGCGAGGAGCTGTTCACCGGGGTGGTGCCCAT
CCTGGTCGAGCTGGACGGCGACGTAAACGGCCACAAGTTCAGCGTGTCCGGCGAGGGCGAGGGCGATGCC
ACCTACGGCAAGCTGACCCTGAAGTTCATCTGCACCACCGGCAAGCTGCCCGTGCCCTGGCCCACCCTCG
TGACCACCCTGACCTACGGCGTGCAGTGCTTCAGCCGCTACCCCGACCACATGAAGCAGCACGACTTCTT
CAAGTCCGCCATGCCCGAAGGCTACGTCCAGGAGCGCACCATCTTCTTCAAGGACGACGGCAACTACAAG
ACCCGCGCCGAGGTGAAGTTCGAGGGCGACACCCTGGTGAACCGCATCGAGCTGAAGGGCATCGACTTCA
AGGAGGACGGCAACATCCTGGGGCACAAGCTGGAGTACAACTACAACAGCCACAACGTCTATATCATGGC
CGACAAGCAGAAGAACGGCATCAAGGTGAACTTCAAGATCCGCCACAACATCGAGGACGGCAGCGTGCAG
CTCGCCGACCACTACCAGCAGAACACCCCCATCGGCGACGGCCCCGTGCTGCTGCCCGACAACCACTACC
TGAGCACCCAGTCCGCCCTGAGCAAAGACCCCAACGAGAAGCGCGATCACATGGTCCTGCTGGAGTTCGT
GACCGCCGCCGGGATCACTCTCGGCATGGACGAGCTGTACAAGTAAAGCGGCCGCGACTC
