>Addgene plasmid #24983 | EF.STAT3C.Ubc.GFP | addgene partial sequence | sequence record 64074 | hUBCpro-R 5'-CTAAGGCCGAGTCTTATGAGCAG-3'
ACGTCGGGCGGAAGGATCAGGACGCTCGCTGCGCCCTTCGTCTGACGTGGCAGCGCTCGCCGTGAGGAGG
GGGGCGCCCGCGGGAGGCGCCAAAACCCGGCGCGGAGGCCAGATCTGGAGCCGACACGGGTTAATCTGCA
GAATTCCACCACACTGGACTAGTGGATCCGAGCTCGGTACCAAGCTTTCACTTGTCATCGTCGTCCTTGT
AGTCCATGGGGGAGGTAGCGCACTCCGAGGTCAACTCCATGTCAAAGGTGAGGGACTCAAACTGCCCTCC
TGCTGAGGGTTCAGCACCTTCACCATTATTTCCAAACTGCATCAATGAATCTAAAGTGCGGGGGGACATC
GGCAGGTCAATGGTATTGCTGCAGGTCGTTGGTGTCACACAGATAAACTTGGTCTTCAGGTATGGGGCAG
CGCTACCTGGGTCAGCTTCAGGATGCTCCTGGCTCTCTGGCCGACAATACTTTCCGAATGCCTCCTCCTT
GGGAATGTCAGGATAGAGATAGACCAGTGGAGACAACAGGATACAGGTACAATCCATGATCTTATAGCCC
ATGATGATTTCAGCAAATGACATGTTGTTCAGCTGCTGCTTTGTGTATGGTTCCACGGACTGGATCTGGG
TCTTACCGCTGATGTCCTTCTCCACCCAAGTGAAAGTGACGCCTCCTTCTTTGCTGCTTTCACTGAATCT
TAGCAGGAAGGTGCCTGGAGGCTTAGTGCTCAAGATGGCCCGCTCCCGCTCCTTACTGATAAAGCCCATG
ATGTACCCTTCGTTCCAAAGGGCCAGGATGTACTTTTTCACAAGGTCAATGATATTGTCCAGCCAGACCC
AGAAGGAGAAGCCCTTGCCAGCCATGTTTTCTTTGCAAAATTTAGCCCATGTGATCTGACACCCTGAATA
ATTCACACCAGGTCCC
