>Addgene plasmid #24983 | EF.STAT3C.Ubc.GFP | addgene partial sequence | sequence record 168127 | EF1a-F 5'-TCAAGCCTCAGACAGTGGTTC-3'
TCGTGAGGAATTAGCTTGGTACTAATACGACTCACTATAGGGAGACCCAAGCTGGCTAGGTAAGCTTGGT
ACCGAGCTCGGATCCACTAGTCCAGTGTGGTGGAATTCTGCAGATCTAGCGTTTAAACTTAAGCTTCAGG
ATGGCCCAATGGAATCAGCTACAGCAGCTTGACACACGGTACCTGGAGCAGCTCCATCAGCTCTACAGTG
ACAGCTTCCCAATGGAGCTGCGGCAGTTTCTGGCCCCTTGGATTGAGAGTCAAGATTGGGCATATGCGGC
CAGCAAAGAATCACATGCCACTTTGGTGTTTCATAATCTCCTGGGAGAGATTGACCAGCAGTATAGCCGC
TTCCTGCAAGAGTCGAATGTTCTCTATCAGCACAATCTACGAAGAATCAAGCAGTTTCTTCAGAGCAGGT
ATCTTGAGAAGCCAATGGAGATTGCCCGGATTGTGGCCCGGTGCCTGTGGGAAGAATCACGCCTTCTACA
GACTGCAGCCACTGCGGCCCAGCAAGGGGGCCAGGCCAACCACCCCACAGCAGCCGTGGTGACGGAGAAG
CAGCAGATGCTGGAGCAGCACCTTCAGGATGTCCGGAAGAGAGTGCAGGATCTAGAACAGAAAATGAAAG
TGGTAGAGAATCTCCAGGATGACTTTGATTTCAACTATAAAACCCTCAAGAGTCAAGGAGACATGCAAGA
TCTGAATGGAAACAACCAGTCAGTGACCAGGCAGAAGATGCAGCAGCTGGAACAGATGCTCACTGCGCTG
GACCAGATGCGGAGAAGCATCGTGAGTGAGCTGGCGGGGCTTT
